>Addgene plasmid #171359 | pFTK087 | addgene full sequence | sequence record 351785 | Addgene NGS Result
GTGGCTCTTCAGTGGACGAAAGGGCCTCGTGATACGCCTATTTTTATAGGTTAATGTCATGATAATAATG
GTTTCTTAGACGTCAGGTGGCACTTTTCGGGGAAATGTGCGCGGAACCCCTATTTGTTTATTTTTCTAAA
TACATTCAAATATGTATCCGCTCATGAGACAATAACCCTGATAAATGCTTCAATAATATTGAAAAAGGAA
GAGTATGCGCTCACGCAACTGGTCCAGAACCTTGACCGAACGCAGCGGTGGTAACGGCGCAGTGGCGGTT
TTCATGGCTTGTTATGACTGTTTTTTTTTGGGGTACAGTCTATGCCTCGGGCATCCAAGCAGCAAGCGCG
TTACGCCGTGGGTCGATGTTTGATGTTATGGAGCAGCAACGATGTTACGCAGCAGGGCAGTCGCCCTAAA
ACAAAGTTAAACATCATGAGGGAAGCGGTGATCGCCGAAGTATCGACTCAACTATCAGAGGTAGTTGGCG
TCATCGAGCGCCATCTCGAACCGACGTTGCTGGCCGTACATTTGTACGGCTCCGCAGTGGATGGCGGCCT
GAAGCCACACAGCGATATTGATTTGCTGGTTACGGTGACCGTAAGGCTTGATGAAACAACGCGGCGAGCT
TTGATCAACGACCTTTTGGAAACTTCGGCTTCCCCTGGAGAGAGCGAGATTCTCCGCGCTGTAGAAGTCA
CCATTGTTGTGCACGACGACATCATTCCGTGGCGTTATCCAGCTAAGCGCGAACTGCAATTTGGAGAATG
GCAGCGCAATGACATTCTTGCAGGTATCTTCGAGCCAGCCACGATCGACATTGATCTGGCTATCTTGCTG
ACAAAAGCAAGAGAACATAGCGTTGCCTTGGTAGGTCCAGCGGCGGAGGAACTCTTTGATCCGGTTCCTG
AACAGGATCTATTTGAGGCGCTAAATGAAACCTTAACGCTATGGAACTCGCCGCCCGACTGGGCTGGCGA
TGAGCGAAATGTAGTGCTTACGTTGTCCCGCATTTGGTACAGCGCAGTAACCGGCAAAATCGCGCCGAAG
GATGTCGCTGCCGACTGGGCAATGGAGCGCCTGCCGGCCCAGTATCAGCCCGTCATACTTGAAGCTAGAC
AGGCTTATCTTGGACAAGAAGAAGATCGCTTGGCCTCGCGCGCAGATCAGTTGGAAGAATTTGTCCATTA
CGTAAAAGGCGAGATCACCAAGGTAGTCGGCAAATAACTGTCAGACCAAGTTTACTCATATATACTTTAG
ATTGATTTAAAACTTCATTTTTAATTTAAAAGGATCTAGGTGAAGATCCTTTTTGATAATCTCATGACCA
AAATCCCTTAACGTGAGTTTTCGTTCCACTGAGCGTCAGACCCCGTAGAAAAGATCAAAGGATCTTCTTG
AGATCCTTTTTTTCTGCGCGTAATCTGCTGCTTGCAAACAAAAAAACCACCGCTACCAGCGGTGGTTTGT
TTGCCGGATCAAGAGCTACCAACTCTTTTTCCGAAGGTAACTGGCTTCAGCAGAGCGCAGATACCAAATA
CTGTTCTTCTAGTGTAGCCGTAGTTAGGCCACCACTTCAAGAACTCTGTAGCACCGCCTACATACCTCGC
TCTGCTAATCCTGTTACCAGTGGCTGCTGCCAGTGGCGATAAGTCGTGTCTTACCGGGTTGGACTCAAGA
CGATAGTTACCGGATAAGGCGCAGCGGTCGGGCTGAACGGGGGGTTCGTGCACACAGCCCAGCTTGGAGC
GAACGACCTACACCGAACTGAGATACCTACAGCGTGAGCTATGAGAAAGCGCCACGCTTCCCGAAGGGAG
AAAGGCGGACAGGTATCCGGTAAGCGGCAGGGTCGGAACAGGAGAGCGCACGAGGGAGCTTCCAGGGGGA
AACGCCTGGTATCTTTATAGTCCTGTCGGGTTTCGCCACCTCTGACTTGAGCGTCGATTTTTGTGATGCT
CGTCAGGGGGGCGGAGCCTATGGAAAAACGCCAGCAACGCGGCCTTTTTACGGTTCCTGGCCTTTTGCTG
GCCTTTTGCTCACATGTTCTTTCCTGCGTTATCCCCTGATTCTGTGGATAACCGTATTACCGCCTTTGAG
TGAGCTGATACCGCTCGCCGCAGCCGAACGACCGAGCGCAGCGAGTCAGTGAGCGAGGAAGCGGAAGAGC
GCCCAATACGCAAACCGCCTCTCCCCGCGCGTTGGCCGATTCATTAATCACTCTGTGGTCTCAGGAGTAT
GCATGCAATGTAGTTGTAGGGCTCTGGCACTCTGTAACTCTAGGAGTGATGAACTTAGTTACTCAAGATG
GGATATATATAATCGGTTCTTTTTGGTCGGGGTATGTTGCTGAGATACAACACCGGGGGGTAGGTGCAGG
TAGTCGCTCAGGTATGTAAGTAGAATCGCGCGAGGGTGTTGTTGCAGTTTTCTGGTCATTGGGCTTTGGG
GGAGGCGCCGCGTTCAACATCGATGAGAGGGTGTATTCCATGGATGAAGTGCCGGGCATGATATTTCGCG
GTGAGTGATGCCGTTCGTAAAAGTTGAAAGGCGATAAGCAGGCACCATCCCTCCGAAGTAGTATGAAGTA
CCCACCAGTATATATTCAGCCAACACGCCTCCGACTCACAACTTAAAGGTTAGCAACCATCACTCCCTTG
TTCATTACTTACCTTACTAGTAGTACTTAGAAGTCTAAGCCAATCTAAATTTCAACAACGTATATAGAAA
GGATATTCTTCTTCCGCGGCCGTATAACCCTGTATGACAAACATCACGACAGCACAGGTAGTTACGGAAC
TGCAGCTAAAAATGAAAAAAGACTCATAGAGCATAAAAGAAAACCGTGTTTCAACAGGCAACGCCCGGGT
GGTCTAGTGGTATGATTCTCGCTTAGGGATACAAACCCAAGCATATCTGCGAGAGGTCCCGCGTTCGATC
CGCGGCTCGGGCCTGAGACGCAGCTGGCACGACAGGTTTCCCGACTGGAAAGCGGGCAGTGAGCGCAACG
CAATTAATGTGAGTTAGCTCACTCATTAGGCACCCCAGGCTTTACACTTTATGCTTCCGGCTCGTATGTT
GTGTGGAATTGTGAGCGGATAACAATTTCACACAGGAAACAGCTATGACCATGATTACGCCAAGCTTGCA
TGCCTGCAGGTCGACTCTAGAGGATCCCCGGGTACCGAGCTCGAATTCACTGGCCGTCGTTTTACAACGT
CGTGACTGGGAAAACCCTGGCGTTACCCAACTTAATCGCCTTGCAGCACATCCCCCTTTCGCCAGCTGGC
GTAATAGCGAAGAGGCCCGCACCGATCGCCCTTCCCAACAGTTGCGCAGCCTGAATGGCGAATGGCGCCT
GATGCGGTATTTTCTCCTTACGCATCTGTGCGGTATTTCACACCGCATATGGTGCACTCTCAGTACAATC
TGCTCTGATGCCGCATAGTTAAGCCAGCCCCGACACCCGCCAACACCCGCTGACGCGCCCTGACGGGCTT
GTCTGCTCCCGGCATCCGCTTACAGACAAGCTGCGTCTCAGTTTCAGAGCTAGAAATAGCAAGTTAAAAT
AAGGCTAGTCCGTTATCAACTTGAAAAAGTGGCACCGAGTCGGTGCGTTTCTTTTTCTTTTTTAGTAGAT
GCCGACCGGGATCCACTTAACGTTACTGAAATCATCAAACAGCTTGACGAATCTGGATATAAGATCGTTG
GTGTCGATGTCAGCTCCGGAGTTGAGACAAATGGTGTTCAGGATCTCGATAAGATACGTTCATTTGTCCA
AGCAGCAAAGAGTGCCTTCTAGTGATTTAATAGCTCCATGTCAACAAGAATAAAACGCGTTTCGGGTTTA
CCTCTTCCAGATACAGCTCATCTGCAATGCATTAATGCATTGGACCTCGCAACCCTAGTACGCCCTTCAG
GCTCCGGCGAAGAGAAGAATAGCTTAGCAGAGCTACGCTTGAGACCACGAA
Features (pLannotate 1.2.2; 15 found; start..end, strand, type, name):
    110..214     +  promoter       AmpR promoter: bla
    205..285     -  CDS            int (fragment): INT2_ECOLX - Protein inferred from homology: Swiss-Prot protein existence level 3. Putative integrase believed to be involved in the insertion of antibiotic resistance genes into plasmids and transposons. From Escherichia coli.
    373..429     +  CDS            GmR (fragment): gentamycin acetyltransferase; aacC1; confers resistance to gentamycin
    436..1224    +  CDS            aadA: S3AD_ECOLX - Experimental evidence at protein level: Swiss-Prot protein existence level 1. Mediates bacterial resistance to the antibiotics streptomycin and spectinomycin. From Escherichia coli.
   1398..1986    +  rep_origin     ori: high-copy-number ColE1/pMB1/pBR322/pUC origin of replication
   2169..2218    +  CDS            lacI (fragment): lac repressor; lacI; The lac repressor binds to the lac operator to inhibit transcription in E. coli. This inhibition can be relieved by adding lactose or isopropyl-β-D-thiogalactopyranoside (IPTG).
   2960..3002    +  CDS            lacI (fragment): lac repressor; lacI; The lac repressor binds to the lac operator to inhibit transcription in E. coli. This inhibition can be relieved by adding lactose or isopropyl-β-D-thiogalactopyranoside (IPTG).
   3015..3036    +  protein_bind   CAP binding site: CAP binding activates transcription in the presence of cAMP. E. coli catabolite activator protein
   3051..3081    +  promoter       lac promoter: promoter for the E. coli lac operon
   3089..3105    +  protein_bind   lac operator: The lac repressor binds to the lac operator to inhibit transcription in E. coli. This inhibition can be relieved by adding lactose or isopropyl-β-D-thiogalactopyranoside (IPTG). lac repressor encoded by lacI
   3142..3198    -  misc_feature   MCS: pUC18/19 multiple cloning site
   3195..3352    +  CDS            lacZα (fragment): LacZα fragment of β-galactosidase; lacZ fragment
   3358..3457    -  misc_feature   bom (fragment): basis of mobility region from pBR322
   3541..3616    +  misc_RNA       gRNA scaffold: guide RNA scaffold for the Streptococcus pyogenes CRISPR/Cas9 system
   3649..3955    +  terminator     trpC terminator (fragment): trpC; transcription terminator from the Aspergillus nidulans trpC gene (Punt et al., 1987)
