[The description below was written by a language model from this plasmid's Addgene catalogue record and pLannotate feature annotations shown in this document.]
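Description:
pFTK087 is a level 0 (LVL0) part plasmid from the Fungal Modular Cloning ToolKit, built in the pICH41331 MoClo entry backbone and intended as a building block for assembling CRISPR constructs for filamentous fungi such as Penicillium and Aspergillus. It is maintained in E. coli at high copy number through a ColE1/pUC-type origin and is selected with spectinomycin via the aadA adenylyltransferase gene. The short integrase and gentamicin-acetyltransferase fragments annotated next to aadA appear to be remnants of the integron cassette from which the marker derives, not functional genes.

The payload is a Pol III "plug-in" sgRNA transcription unit. According to the insert name, transcription is driven by a tRNA[Pro1]-based promoter whose "AN" prefix presumably denotes an Aspergillus source; this element is not annotated in the feature table and probably lies in the unannotated stretch upstream of the lac region. The guide position holds a dummy placeholder described as Esp3I-releasable. The annotated features indicate that this dummy is a lac promoter/operator–lacZα cassette with a pUC-type polylinker. It is followed by the Streptococcus pyogenes Cas9 gRNA scaffold and a fragment of the Aspergillus nidulans trpC terminator. No protospacer is specified in the record. The design implies that a user replaces the dummy with a target-specific spacer by Golden Gate cloning with the type IIS enzyme Esp3I. Loss of lacZα could then allow blue/white screening, although the record does not say this explicitly. The resulting sgRNA unit can be combined with other toolkit parts into higher-level assemblies for Cas9-based genome editing or regulation in fungal hosts.
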