Addgene plasmid #171359: pFTK087
Purpose: Part Plasmid Entry Vector (LVL0) from the Fungal Modular Cloning ToolKit.
Depositing lab: Arnold Driessen. Depositing organization: University of Groningen. Publication: Modular Synthetic Biology Toolkit for Filamentous Fungi. Mozsik L, Pohl C, Meyer V, Bovenberg RAL, Nygard Y, Driessen AJM. ACS Synth Biol. 2021 Nov 2. doi: 10.1021/acssynbio.1c00260. PubMed 34726388.
Backbone
  Vector backbone: pICH41331
  Vector type: Bacterial Expression, Yeast Expression, Synthetic Biology
Growth in bacteria
  Bacterial resistance: Spectinomycin, 50 μg/mL
  Growth temperature: 37°C
  Growth strain: DH5alpha
  Copy number: High Copy
Gene/Insert
  Gene/Insert name: P-ANtRNA[Pro1]-sgRNA-dummy-Esp3I, Pol-III sgRNA-plug-in transcription unit
  gRNA/shRNA sequence: Unspecified
  Species: Penicillium, Aspergillus, or other fungal sources
  Mutation: n/a
  Cloning method: Restriction Enzyme; 5′ cloning site Unknown (unknown if destroyed)
Terms and licenses: Academic/Nonprofit Terms; Industry Terms: Not Available to Industry
How to cite: pFTK087 was a gift from Arnold Driessen (Addgene plasmid # 171359 ; http://n2t.net/addgene:171359 ; RRID:Addgene_171359)
